Addgene plasmid #56175: mCardinal-Tensin1-N-18
Purpose: Localization: Focal Adhesions, Excitation: 604, Emission: 659
Depositing lab: Michael Davidson. Depositing organization: Florida State University, Tallahassee. Publication: Non-invasive intravital imaging of cellular differentiation with a bright red-excitable fluorescent protein. Chu J, Haynes RD, Corbel SY, Li P, Gonzalez-Gonzalez E, Burg JS, Ataie NJ, Lam AJ, Cranfill PJ, Baird MA, Davidson MW, Ng HL, Garcia KC, Contag CH, Shen K, Blau HM, Lin MZ. Nat Methods. 2014 Mar 16. doi: 10.1038/nmeth.2888. PubMed 24633408.
Backbone
  Vector backbone: mCardinal-N1
  Backbone size w/o insert (bp): 4750
  Vector type: Mammalian Expression
  Selectable markers: Neomycin (select with G418)
Growth in bacteria
  Bacterial resistance: Kanamycin, 50 μg/mL
  Growth temperature: 37°C
  Growth strain: DH5alpha
  Copy number: High Copy
Gene/Insert
  Gene/Insert name: Tensin1 (alt name: NM_022648)
  Species: H. sapiens (human)
  Entrez Gene: TNS1 (a.k.a. MST091, MST122, MST127, MSTP091, MSTP122, MSTP127, MXRA6, PPP1R155, TNS)
  Promoter: CMV
  Tag / fusion protein: mCardinal (C terminal on backbone)
  Cloning method: Unknown
  Sequencing primers: 5′ CMV-F; 3′ SV40pA-R
Terms and licenses: Academic/Nonprofit Terms; Industry Terms
Depositor comments: . Excitation = 604; Emission = 659
How to cite: mCardinal-Tensin1-N-18 was a gift from Michael Davidson (Addgene plasmid # 56175 ; http://n2t.net/addgene:56175 ; RRID:Addgene_56175)
