[The description below was written by a language model from this plasmid's Addgene catalogue record.]
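Description:
mCardinal-Tensin1-N-18 is a mammalian expression plasmid built on the mCardinal-N1 backbone (about 4.75 kb without the insert), an N1-style fluorescent protein fusion vector. It is maintained in E. coli as a high-copy plasmid under kanamycin selection, and it carries a neomycin resistance marker so that transfected mammalian cells can be selected with G418. No feature table is provided with the record, so details such as the specific origins of replication or the promoter driving the resistance cassette are not stated. The use of an SV40 polyA reverse sequencing primer suggests that an SV40 polyadenylation signal lies downstream of the fusion.

The payload is human Tensin1 (TNS1), expressed from the CMV immediate-early promoter. The far-red fluorescent protein mCardinal is supplied by the backbone and fused to the C terminus of Tensin1. The "N-18" in the name probably denotes the N1-type arrangement and an 18-residue linker between the two proteins, but the record does not say so explicitly. The cloning method is also listed as unknown. Tensin1 is a focal adhesion protein, so the fusion is intended as a localization marker that labels focal adhesions in live or fixed mammalian cells. mCardinal is excited at around 604 nm and emits at around 659 nm. This red-shifted spectrum makes the construct useful for multicolor imaging alongside green or orange fluorophores, and for applications where red excitation light is an advantage. The plasmid belongs to a set of fusion constructs associated with the work describing mCardinal as a bright red-excitable fluorescent protein.
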