>Addgene plasmid #56175 | mCardinal-Tensin1-N-18 | depositor partial sequence | sequence record 87074 | insert sequence
GATCCGCTAGCGCTACCGGACTCAGATCTCGAGGCCACCATGAGTGTGAGCCGGACCATGGAGGACAGCT
GTGAGCTGGACCTGGTGTACGTCACAGAGAGGATCATCGCTGTCTCCTTCCCCAGCACAGCCAATGAGGA
GAACTTTCGGAGCAACCTCCGTGAGGTGGCGCAGATGCTCAAGTCCAAACATGGAGGCAACTACCTGCTG
TTCAACCTCTCTGAGCGGAGACCTGACATCACGAAGCTCCATGCCAAGGTACTGGAATTTGGCTGGCCCG
ACCTCCACACCCCAGCCCTGGAGAAGATATGCAGCATCTGTAAGGCCATGGACACATGGCTCAATGCAGA
CCCTCACAATGTCGTTGTTCTACACAACAAGGGAAACCGAGGCAGGATAGGAGTTGTCATCGCGGCTTAC
ATGCACTACAGCAACATTTCTGCCAGTGCGGACCAGGCTCTGGATCGGTTTGCAATGAAGCGGTTCTATG
AGGATAAGATTGTGCCCATTGGCCAGCCATCCCAAAGAAGGTACGTGCATTACTTCAGTGGCCTGCTCTC
CGGCTCCATCAAAATGAACAACAAGCCCTTGTTTCTGCACCACGTGATCATGCACGGCATCCCCAACTTT
GAGTCTAAAGGAGGATGTCGGCCATTTCTCCGCATCTACCAGGCCATGCAACCTGTGTACACATCTGGCA
TCTACAACATCCCAGGAGACAGCCAGACTAGCGTCTGCATCACCATCGAGCCAGGACTGCTCTTGAAGGG
AGACATCTTGCTGAAGTGCTACCACAAGAAGTTCCGAAGCCCAGCCCGAGACGTCATCTTCCGTGTGCAG
TTCCACACCTGTGCCATCCATGACCTGGGGGTTGTCTTTGGGAAGGAGGACCTTGATGATGCTTTCAAAG
ATGATCGATTTCCAGAGTATGGCAAAGTGGAGTTTGTATTTTCTTATGGGCCAGAGAAAATTCAAGGCAT
GGAGCACCTGGAGAACGGGCCGAGCGTGTCTGTGGACTATAACACCTCCGACCCCCTCATCCGCTGGGAC
TCCTACGACAACTTCAGTGGGCATCGAGATGACGGCATGGAGGAGGTGGTGGGACACACGCAGGGGCCAC
TAGATGGGAGCCTGTATGCTAAGGTGAAGAAGAAAGACTCCCTGCACGGCAGCACCGGGGCTGTTAATGC
CACACGTCCTACACTGTCGGCCACCCCCAACCACGTGGAACACACGCTTTCTGTGAGCAGCGACTCGGGC
AACTCCACAGCCTCCACCAAGACCGACAAGACCGACGAGCCTGTCCCCGGGGCCTCCAGTGCCACTGCTG
CCTTGAGTCCCCAGGAGAAGCGGGAGCTGGACCGCCTGCTGAGTGGCTTTGGCTTAGAGCGAGAGAAGCA
AGGCGCCATGTACCACACCCAGCACCTCAGGTCCCGCCCAGCAGGGGGCTCGGCTGTGCCCTCCTCTGGA
CGCCACGTTGTCCCAGCCCAGGTTCATGTCAATGGTGGGGCGTTAGCATCTGAGCGGGAGACAGACATCC
TGGACGATGAATTGCCAAACCAGGATGGTCACAGTGCGGGCAGCATGGGCACACTCTCTTCTCTGGACGG
GGTCACCAACACCAGTGAGGGGGGCTACCCAGAGGCCCTGTCCCCACTGACCAACGGTCTGGACAAGTCC
TACCCCATGGAGCCTATGGTCAATGGAGGAGGCTACCCCTACGAGTCTGCCAGCCGGGCGGGGCCTGCCC
ATGCTGGCCACACGGCCCCCATGCGGCCCTCCTACTCTGCACAGGAGGGTTTAGCTGGCTACCAGAGGGA
GGGGCCCCACCCAGCCTGGCCACAGCCAGTGACCACCTCCCACTATGCCCATGACCCCAGCGGTATGTTC
CGCTCTCAATCCTTTTCGGAAGCTGAACCCCAGCTGCCCCCAGCTCCGGTCCGAGGGGGAAGCAGCCGGG
AGGCTGTGCAAAGGGGACTGAACTCGTGGCAGCAGCAGCAGCAGCAGCAGCAGCAGCCTCGCCCACCTCC
ACGCCAGCAGGAAAGAGCCCACTTGGAGAGTCTTGTAGCCAGCAGGCCCAGCCCTCAGCCATTGGCAGAG
ACCCCCATCCCCAGTCTCCCTGAGTTCCCGCGAGCAGCCTCCCAGCAGGAGATTGAACAGTCCATCGAAA
CACTCAATATGCTGATGCTGGACCTGGAGCCAGCCTCCGCTGCTGCCCCACTACACAAGTCCCAGAGTGT
CCCCGGGGCCTGGCCAGGGGCTTCTCCACTCTCCTCCCAGCCCCTCTCTGGGTCCTCCCGTCAGTCCCAT
CCACTGACCCAGTCCAGATATGGCTATATCCCCAGTGGGCATTCGTTGGGAACCCCTGAGCCAGCCCCAC
GGGCCTCTCTGGAGTCTGTCCCTCCTGGCAGGTCTTACTCACCTTATGACTATCAGCCATGTTTGGCTGG
GCCTAACCAGGATTTCCATTCAAAGAGCCCAGCCTCTTCCTCCTTGCCTGCCTTCCTTCCGACCACCCAC
AGCCCTCCAGGGCCTCAGCAACCCCCAGCCTCTCTCCCTGGCCTCACTGCTCAGCCTCTGCTCTCACCAA
AGGAAGCGACTTCAGACCCCTCCCGGACTCCAGAGGAGGAGCCATTGAATTTAGAAGGGCTGGTGGCCCA
CAGGGTAGCAGGGGTACAGGCTCGGGAGAAGCAGCCTGCAGAGCCCCCAGCCCCTCTGCGGAGGCGGGCG
GCCAGTGATGGACAGTATGAGAACCAGTCTCCAGAAGCCACATCCCCTCGTAGCCCTGGGGTTCGCTCCC
CTGTCCAGTGTGTCTCCCCGGAGCTGGCTCTTACCATCGCTCTCAATCCTGGAGGGCGGCCCAAAGAGCC
CCATTTGCACAGCTACAAGGAGGCCTTCGAGGAGATGGAGGGAACCTCCCCGAGCAGCCCACCACCCAGT
GGGGTGCGGTCCCCCCCGGGTCTGGCCAAGACACCCCTGTCTGCTCTGGGCCTGAAACCTCACAACCCAG
CGGACATCCTGTTGCACCCCACAGGAGTTACCAGAAGACGGATTCAGCCAGAGGAAGATGAGGGGAAGGT
GGTGGTCAGGCTGTCAGAAGAGCCCCGGAGCTATGTGGAGTCTGTGGCACGGACAGCGGTGGCTGGACCC
CGAGCTCAGGACTCTGAGCCCAAGAGCTTTAGTGCTCCAGCCACCCAGGCCTATGGCCATGAGATACCCC
TGAGGAACGGGACCCTGGGTGGCTCCTTTGTCTCCCCCAGCCCCCTCTCCACCAGCAGCCCCATCCTCAG
TGCTGACAGCACTTCAGTGGGGAGTTTCCCGTCGGGAGAGAGCAGTGACCAGGGTCCCCGGACGCCCACC
CAGCCTCTGTTGGAGTCTGGCTTCCGCTCAGGCAGCCTGGGACAGCCCAGCCCGTCTGCCCAGAGAAACT
ACCAGAGCTCTTCTCCTCTCCCGACTGTGGGCAGTAGCTACAGCAGCCCCGACTACTCACTTCAGCATTT
CAGCTCCTCTCCAGAAAGCCAGGCTCGCGCTCAGTTCAGTGTGGCTGGCGTCCACACGGTGCCTGGGAGC
CCTCAGGCGCGCCACAGAACAGTGGGCACCAACACTCCCCCTAGTCCTGGCTTCGGCTGGCGGGCCATCA
ATCCCAGCATGGCTGCCCCCAGCAGTCCCAGTTTGAGCCATCACCAGATGATGGGTCCACCAGGCACTGG
CTTCCATGGTAGCACTGTCTCCAGCCCCCAGAGCAGTGCAGCGACCACCCCGGGGAGCCCCAGCCTGTGT
CGGCACCCAGCAGGGGTCTACCAGGTTTCTGGCCTCCACAACAAAGTGGCCACCACCCCGGGGAGTCCCA
GCCTGGGCCGGCACCCTGGGGCTCACCAAGGCAACCTGGCCTCCGGTCTTCATAGCAATGCAATAGCCAG
CCCTGGAAGCCCCAGCCTGGGCCGTCACCTCGGAGGGTCTGGATCTGTGGTTCCCGGCAGCCCCTGCTTG
GACCGGCATGTGGCCTATGGTGGCTATTCTACCCCGGAGGATCGGAGACCCACACTGTCCCGGCAGAGCA
GTGCCTCTGGCTACCAGGCTCCTTCCACGCCCTCCTTCCCTGTCTCCCCTGCCTACTACCCTGGCCTGAG
CAGCCCTGCCACCTCCCCGTCACCAGACTCCGCAGCCTTCCGGCAAGGGAGCCCAACACCAGCCTTGCCA
GAGAAGCGAAGGATGTCAGTGGGAGACCGGGCAGGCAGCCTCCCCAACTATGCCACCATCAATGGGAAGG
TGTCTTCGCCTGTCGCCAGCGGCATGTCCAGTCCCAGTGGGGGCAGCACCGTCTCCTTCTCCCACACTCT
GCCCGACTTCTCCAAGTACTCCATGCCAGACAACAGCCCGGAGACGCGGGCTAAAGTGAAGTTTGTCCAG
GACACTTCTAAGTATTGGTACAAGCCTGAGATTTCCAGGGAGCAGGCCATCGCGCTCCTCAAGGACCAGG
AGCCGGGGGCCTTCATCATCCGCGACAGTCACTCCTTCCGAGGCGCGTACGGGCTGGCCATGAAGGTGTC
TTCGCCACCTCCAACCATCATGCAGCAGAATAAAAAAGGAGACATGACCCATGAGCTGGTCAGGCATTTT
CTGATAGAGACTGGCCCCAGAGGAGTCAAGCTCAAGGGCTGCCCCAATGAGCCAAACTTCGGATCGCTGT
CTGCCCTGGTCTACCAGCACTCCATCATCCCATTGGCCCTGCCTTGCAAGCTGGTCATTCCAAACCGAGA
CCCCACAGATGAATCGAAAGATAGCTCCGGCCCTGCCAACTCAACTGCAGACCTGCTGAAACAAGGGGCA
GCCTGCAATGTGCTCTTCGTCAACTCTGTGGACATGGAGTCACTCACTGGGCCACAGGCCATCTCTAAAG
CCACATCTGAGACGTTGGCTGCAGACCCCACGCCAGCTGCCACCATCGTTCACTTCAAAGTCTCTGCCCA
GGGAATCACTCTGACTGACAACCAGAGAAAGCTCTTTTTCAGACGCCACTACCCTCTCAACACTGTCACC
TTCTGTGACCTGGACCCACAGGAAAGAAAGTGGATGAAAACAGAGGGTGGTGCCCCTGCTAAGCTCTTCG
GCTTCGTGGCCCGGAAGCAGGGCAGCACCACGGACAACGCCTGCCACCTCTTTGCTGAGCTTGACCCCAA
CCAGCCGGCCTCTGCCATCGTCAACTTCGTCTCCAAGGTCATGCTGAATGCCGGCCAAAAGAGAGGTAGC
GCATCCGGGGGTGCGTCAGGCGGCAGCGGATCTGGACCGGTCGCCACC
[732 nt withheld, positions 5299-6030]
TAAGCGGCCGCGACTCTAGATCATAATCAGCCATA
